Addgene plasmid #89142: FLAG-Skp2
Purpose: mammalian expression of human Skp2 with N-terminal FLAG tag
Depositing lab: Elizabeth Wilson. Depositing organization: University of North Carolina at Chapel Hill. Publication: Melanoma antigen-A11 regulates substrate-specificity of Skp2-mediated protein degradation. Su S, Chen X, Geng J, Minges JT, Grossman G, Wilson EM. Mol Cell Endocrinol. 2017 Jan 5;439:1-9. doi: 10.1016/j.mce.2016.10.006. Epub 2016 Oct 6. PubMed 27720894.
Backbone
  Vector backbone: pCMV5
  Vector type: Mammalian Expression
Growth in bacteria
  Bacterial resistance: Ampicillin, 100 μg/mL
  Growth temperature: 37°C
  Growth strain: DH5alpha
  Copy number: High Copy
Gene/Insert
  Gene/Insert name: Skp2 (alt name: SKP2 isoform 1)
  Species: H. sapiens (human)
  Insert size (bp): 1200
  GenBank ID: NM_005983.3
  Entrez Gene: SKP2 (a.k.a. FBL1, FBXL1, FLB1, p45)
  Promoter: CMV
  Tag / fusion protein: FLAG (N terminal on backbone)
  Cloning method: Restriction Enzyme; 5′ cloning site EcoRI (not destroyed); 3′ cloning site SalI (destroyed during cloning)
  Sequencing primers: 5′ CMV-F
Terms and licenses: Academic/Nonprofit Terms; Industry Terms: Not Available to Industry
Depositor comments: Addgene's sequencing results found an F331I mutation in Skp2 compared to NCBI reference sequence NP_005974.2. This mutation is not known to affect plasmid function.
How to cite: FLAG-Skp2 was a gift from Elizabeth Wilson (Addgene plasmid # 89142 ; http://n2t.net/addgene:89142 ; RRID:Addgene_89142)
