[The description below was written by a language model from this plasmid's Addgene catalogue record and pLannotate feature annotations shown in this document.]
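Description:
FLAG-Skp2 is a mammalian expression plasmid built on the pCMV5 backbone that produces human SKP2 (isoform 1, also known as FBXL1 or p45), the F-box substrate-recognition subunit of an SCF ubiquitin ligase, with an N-terminal FLAG epitope supplied by the backbone. In the 6,435 nt sequenced record, the human cytomegalovirus immediate-early enhancer and promoter drive transcription. The short FLAG-coding segment, annotated as a fragment of 3xFLAG and consistent with a single epitope, lies upstream of the SKP2 open reading frame. The insert, catalogued at about 1.2 kb, was cloned between EcoRI (retained) and SalI (destroyed during cloning). A human growth hormone polyadenylation signal further downstream provides transcript processing.

Between the SKP2 coding sequence and the hGH signal, the annotation also detects a yeast ADH1 terminator and a fragment of ARS1. These may have been carried over with the insert from an earlier yeast vector, though the record does not explain their origin, and they have no evident role in mammalian expression. An SV40 enhancer/early promoter region follows, along with leftover lac-region fragments and a T7 promoter. No mammalian selection marker is annotated, which suits transient transfection. In E. coli the plasmid is maintained by a high-copy ColE1/pUC-type origin and ampicillin resistance, and an f1 origin is also present.

Repository sequencing found an F331I substitution relative to the reference protein, which is not known to affect function. The associated publication concerns how melanoma antigen-A11 regulates the substrate specificity of Skp2-mediated protein degradation. The FLAG tag allows the expressed protein to be detected or immunoprecipitated in that kind of work.
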