Features (pLannotate 1.2.2; 19 found; start..end, strand, type, name):
      1..380     +  enhancer       CMV enhancer: human cytomegalovirus immediate early enhancer
    382..581     +  promoter       CMV promoter: human cytomegalovirus (CMV) immediate early promoter
    617..637     +  CDS            3xFLAG (fragment): three tandem FLAG® epitope tags
    708..1979    +  CDS            SKP2: SKP2_HUMAN - Also known as FBXL1. Experimental evidence at protein level: Swiss-Prot protein existence level 1. Through the ubiquitin-mediated proteasomal degradation of hepatitis C virus non-structural protein 5A, has an antiviral activity towards that virus. From Homo sapiens (Human).
   2037..2224    +  terminator     ADH1 terminator: S. cerevisiae ADH1; transcription terminator for the S. cerevisiae alcohol dehydrogenase 1 (ADH1) gene
   2231..2438    -  rep_origin     ARS1 (fragment): S. cerevisiae autonomously replicating sequence ARS1
   2441..2458    -  misc_feature   MCS (fragment): pUC18/19 multiple cloning site
   2459..3081    +  polyA_signal   hGH poly(A) signal: human growth hormone polyadenylation signal
   3110..3439    +  promoter       SV40 promoter: SV40 enhancer and early promoter
   3478..3496    -  promoter       T7 promoter: promoter for bacteriophage T7 RNA polymerase
   3534..3550    -  protein_bind   lac operator: The lac repressor binds to the lac operator to inhibit transcription in E. coli. This inhibition can be relieved by adding lactose or isopropyl-β-D-thiogalactopyranoside (IPTG). lac repressor encoded by lacI
   3558..3588    -  promoter       lac promoter: promoter for the E. coli lac operon
   3603..3624    -  protein_bind   CAP binding site: CAP binding activates transcription in the presence of cAMP. E. coli catabolite activator protein
   3637..3729    -  CDS            lacI (fragment): lac repressor; lacI; The lac repressor binds to the lac operator to inhibit transcription in E. coli. This inhibition can be relieved by adding lactose or isopropyl-β-D-thiogalactopyranoside (IPTG).
   3912..4500    -  rep_origin     ori: high-copy-number ColE1/pMB1/pBR322/pUC origin of replication
   4671..5531    -  CDS            AmpR: β-lactamase; bla; confers resistance to ampicillin, carbenicillin, and related antibiotics
   5532..5636    -  promoter       AmpR promoter: bla
   5663..6091    +  rep_origin     f1 ori (sequence partly withheld): f1 bacteriophage origin of replication; arrow indicates direction of (+) strand synthesis
   6122..6276    -  CDS            lacZα (fragment): LacZα fragment of β-galactosidase; lacZ fragment
>Addgene plasmid #89142 | FLAG-Skp2 | addgene full sequence | sequence record 176079 | Addgene NGS Result
GACATTGATTATTGACTAGTTATTAATAGTAATCAATTACGGGGTCATTAGTTCATAGCCCATATATGGA
GTTCCGCGTTACATAACTTACGGTAAATGGCCCGCCTGGCTGACCGCCCAACGACCCCCGCCCATTGACG
TCAATAATGACGTATGTTCCCATAGTAACGCCAATAGGGACTTTCCATTGACGTCAATGGGTGGAGTATT
TACGGTAAACTGCCCACTTGGCAGTACATCAAGTGTATCATATGCCAAGTCCGCCCCCTATTGACGTCAA
TGACGGTAAATGGCCCGCCTGGCATTATGCCCAGTACATGACCTTACGGGACTTTCCTACTTGGCAGTAC
ATCTACGTATTAGTCATCGCTATTACCATGGTGATGCGGTTTTGGCAGTACACCAATGGGCGTGGATAGC
GGTTTGACTCACGGGGATTTCCAAGTCTCCACCCCATTGACGTCAATGGGAGTTTGTTTTGGCACCAAAA
TCAACGGGACTTTCCAAAATGTCGTAATAACCCCGCCCCGTTGACGCAAATGGGCGGTAGGCGTGTACGG
TGGGAGGTCTATATAAGCAGAGCTCGTTTAGTGAACCGTCAGAATTGATCTACCATGGACTACAAAGACG
ATGACGACAAGCTTGCGGCCGACGAATTCCCGGGGATCCCCATGGACGTATTTAAAACTCCCGGGCCTGC
GGACGCTATGCACAGGAAGCACCTCCAGGAGATTCCAGACCTGAGTAGCAACGTTGCCACCAGCTTCACG
TGGGGATGGGATTCCAGCAAGACTTCTGAACTGCTGTCAGGCATGGGGGTCTCCGCCCTGGAGAAAGAGG
AGCCCGACAGTGAGAACATCCCCCAGGAACTGCTCTCAAACCTGGGCCACCCGGAGAGCCCCCCACGGAA
ACGGCTGAAGAGCAAAGGGAGTGACAAAGACTTTGTGATTGTCCGCAGGCCTAAGCTAAATCGAGAGAAC
TTTCCAGGTGTTTCATGGGACTCCCTTCCGGATGAGCTGCTCTTGGGAATCTTTTCCTGTCTGTGCCTCC
CTGAGCTGCTAAAGGTCTCTGGTGTTTGTAAGAGGTGGTATCGCCTAGCGTCTGATGAGTCTCTATGGCA
GACCTTAGACCTCACAGGTAAAAATCTGCACCCGGATGTGACTGGTCGGTTGCTGTCTCAAGGGGTGATT
GCCTTCCGCTGCCCACGATCATTTATGGACCAACCATTGGCTGAACATTTCAGCCCTTTTCGTGTACAGC
ACATGGACCTATCGAACTCAGTTATAGAAGTGTCCACCCTCCACGGCATACTGTCTCAGTGTTCCAAGTT
GCAGAATCTAAGCCTGGAAGGCCTGCGGCTTTCGGATCCCATTGTCAATACTCTCGCAAAAAACTCAAAT
TTAGTGCGACTTAACCTTTCTGGGTGTTCTGGATTCTCTGAATTTGCCCTGCAGACTTTGCTAAGCAGCT
GTTCCAGACTGGATGAGCTGAACCTCTCCTGGTGTTTTGATTTCACTGAAAAGCATGTACAGGTGGCTGT
TGCGCATGTGTCAGAGACCATCACCCAGCTGAATCTTAGCGGCTACAGAAAGAATCTCCAGAAATCAGAT
CTCTCTACTTTAGTTAGAAGATGCCCCAATCTTGTCCATCTAGACTTAAGTGATAGTGTCATGCTAAAGA
ATGACTGCTTTCAGGAAATTTTCCAGCTCAACTACCTCCAACACCTATCACTCAGTCGGTGCTATGATAT
AATACCTGAAACTTTACTTGAACTTGGAGAAATTCCCACACTAAAAACACTACAAGTTTTTGGAATCGTG
CCAGATGGTACCCTTCAACTGTTAAAGGAAGCCCTTCCTCATCTACAGATTAATTGCTCCCATTTCACCA
CCATTGCCAGGCCAACTATTGGCAACAAAAAGAACCAGGAGATATGGGGCATCAAATGCCGACTGACACT
GCAAAAGCCCAGTTGTCTATGAAGTATTTATTGCAGGATGGTGTCTCGACGAGCTCTGCAGCCAAGCTAA
TTCCGGGCGAATTTCTTATGATTTATGATTTTTATTATTAAATAAGTTATAAAAAAAATAAGTGTATACA
AATTTTAAAGTGACTCTTAGGTTTTAAAACGAAAATTCTTATTCTTGAGTAACTCTTTCCTGTAGGTCAG
GTTGCTTTCTCAGGTATAGCATGAGGTCGCTCTTATTGACCACACCTCTACCGGCATGCCGGCAAGTGCA
CAAACAATACTTAAATAAATACTACTCAGTAATAACCTATTTCTTAGCATTTTTGACGAAATTTGCTATT
TTGTTAGAGTCTTTTACACCATTTGTCTCCACACCTCCGCTTACATCAACACCAATAACGCCATTTAATC
TAAGCGCATCACCAACATTTTCTGGCGTCAGTCCACCAGCTAACATAAAATGTAAGCTTCTCGACTCTAG
AGGATCCCGGGTGGCATCCCTGTGACCCCTCCCCAGTGCCTCTCCTGGCCCTGGAAGTTGCCACTCCAGT
GCCCACCAGCCTTGTCCTAATAAAATTAAGTTGCATCATTTTGTCTGACTAGGTGTCCTTCTATAATATT
ATGGGGTGGAGGGGGGTGGTATGGAGCAAGGGGCAAGTTGGGAAGACAACCTGTAGGGCCTGCGGGGTCT
ATTGGGAACCAAGCTGGAGTGCAGTGGCACAATCTTGGCTCACTGCAATCTCCGCCTCCTGGGTTCAAGC
GATTCTCCTGCCTCAGCCTCCCGAGTTGTTGGGATTCCAGGCATGCATGACCAGGCTCAGCTAATTTTTG
TTTTTTTGGTAGAGACGGGGTTTCACCATATTGGCCAGGCTGGTCTCCAACTCCTAATCTCAGGTGATCT
ACCCACCTTGGCCTCCCAAATTGCTGGGATTACAGGCGTGAACCACTGCTCCCTTCCCTGTCCTTCTGAT
TTTAAAATAACTATACCAGCAGGAGGACGTCCAGACACAGCATAGGCTACCTGGCCATGCCCAACCGGTG
GGACATTTGAGTTGCTTGCTTGGCACTGTCCTCTCATGCGTTGGGTCCACTCAGTAGATGCCTGTTGAAT
TGGGTACGCGGCCAGCTTGGCTGTGGAATGTGTGTCAGTTAGGGTGTGGAAAGTCCCCAGGCTCCCCAGC
AGGCAGAAGTATGCAAAGCATGCATCTCAATTAGTCAGCAACCAGGTGTGGAAAGTCCCCAGGCTCCCCA
GCAGGCAGAAGTATGCAAAGCATGCATCTCAATTAGTCAGCAACCATAGTCCCGCCCCTAACTCCGCCCA
TCCCGCCCCTAACTCCGCCCAGTTCCGCCCATTCTCCGCCCCATGGCTGACTAATTTTTTTTATTTATGC
AGAGGCCGAGGCCGCCTCGGCCTCTGAGCTATTCCAGAAGTAGTGAGGAGGCTTTTTTGGAGGCCTAGGC
TTTTGCAAAAAGCTCCTCGAGGAACTGAAAAACCAGAAAGTTAATTCCCTATAGTGAGTCGTATTAAATT
CGTAATCATGTCATAGCTGTTTCCTGTGTGAAATTGTTATCCGCTCACAATTCCACACAACATACGAGCC
GGAAGCATAAAGTGTAAAGCCTGGGGTGCCTAATGAGTGAGCTAACTCACATTAATTGCGTTGCGCTCAC
TGCCCGCTTTCCAGTCGGGAAACCTGTCGTGCCAGCTGCATTAATGAATCGGCCAACGCGCGGGGAGAGG
CGGTTTGCGTATTGGGCGCTCTTCCGCTTCCTCGCTCACTGACTCGCTGCGCTCGGTCGTTCGGCTGCGG
CGAGCGGTATCAGCTCACTCAAAGGCGGTAATACGGTTATCCACAGAATCAGGGGATAACGCAGGAAAGA
ACATGTGAGCAAAAGGCCAGCAAAAGGCCAGGAACCGTAAAAAGGCCGCGTTGCTGGCGTTTTTCCATAG
GCTCCGCCCCCCTGACGAGCATCACAAAAATCGACGCTCAAGTCAGAGGTGGCGAAACCCGACAGGACTA
TAAAGATACCAGGCGTTTCCCCCTGGAAGCTCCCTCGTGCGCTCTCCTGTTCCGACCCTGCCGCTTACCG
GATACCTGTCCGCCTTTCTCCCTTCGGGAAGCGTGGCGCTTTCTCATAGCTCACGCTGTAGGTATCTCAG
TTCGGTGTAGGTCGTTCGCTCCAAGCTGGGCTGTGTGCACGAACCCCCCGTTCAGCCCGACCGCTGCGCC
TTATCCGGTAACTATCGTCTTGAGTCCAACCCGGTAAGACACGACTTATCGCCACTGGCAGCAGCCACTG
GTAACAGGATTAGCAGAGCGAGGTATGTAGGCGGTGCTACAGAGTTCTTGAAGTGGTGGCCTAACTACGG
CTACACTAGAAGAACAGTATTTGGTATCTGCGCTCTGCTGAAGCCAGTTACCTTCGGAAAAAGAGTTGGT
AGCTCTTGATCCGGCAAACAAACCACCGCTGGTAGCGGTGGTTTTTTTGTTTGCAAGCAGCAGATTACGC
GCAGAAAAAAAGGATCTCAAGAAGATCCTTTGATCTTTTCTACGGGGTCTGACGCTCAGTGGAACGAAAA
CTCACGTTAAGGGATTTTGGTCATGAGATTATCAAAAAGGATCTTCACCTAGATCCTTTTAAATTAAAAA
TGAAGTTTTAAATCAATCTAAAGTATATATGAGTAAACTTGGTCTGACAGTTACCAATGCTTAATCAGTG
AGGCACCTATCTCAGCGATCTGTCTATTTCGTTCATCCATAGTTGCCTGACTCCCCGTCGTGTAGATAAC
TACGATACGGGAGGGCTTACCATCTGGCCCCAGTGCTGCAATGATACCGCGAGACCCACGCTCACCGGCT
CCAGATTTATCAGCAATAAACCAGCCAGCCGGAAGGGCCGAGCGCAGAAGTGGTCCTGCAACTTTATCCG
CCTCCATCCAGTCTATTAATTGTTGCCGGGAAGCTAGAGTAAGTAGTTCGCCAGTTAATAGTTTGCGCAA
CGTTGTTGCCATTGCTACAGGCATCGTGGTGTCACGCTCGTCGTTTGGTATGGCTTCATTCAGCTCCGGT
TCCCAACGATCAAGGCGAGTTACATGATCCCCCATGTTGTGCAAAAAAGCGGTTAGCTCCTTCGGTCCTC
CGATCGTTGTCAGAAGTAAGTTGGCCGCAGTGTTATCACTCATGGTTATGGCAGCACTGCATAATTCTCT
TACTGTCATGCCATCCGTAAGATGCTTTTCTGTGACTGGTGAGTACTCAACCAAGTCATTCTGAGAATAG
TGTATGCGGCGACCGAGTTGCTCTTGCCCGGCGTCAATACGGGATAATACCGCGCCACATAGCAGAACTT
TAAAAGTGCTCATCATTGGAAAACGTTCTTCGGGGCGAAAACTCTCAAGGATCTTACCGCTGTTGAGATC
CAGTTCGATGTAACCCACTCGTGCACCCAACTGATCTTCAGCATCTTTTACTTTCACCAGCGTTTCTGGG
TGAGCAAAAACAGGAAGGCAAAATGCCGCAAAAAAGGGAATAAGGGCGACACGGAAATGTTGAATACTCA
TACTCTTCCTTTTTCAATATTATTGAAGCATTTATCAGGGTTATTGTCTCATGAGCGGATACATATTTGA
ATGTATTTAGAAAAATAAACAAATAGGGGTTCCGCGCACATTTCCCCGAAAAGTGCCACCTG
[124 nt withheld, positions 5663-5786]
C
[91 nt withheld, positions 5788-5878]
A
[49 nt withheld, positions 5880-5928]
CCTTTGACGTTGGAGTCCACGTTCTTT
[37 nt withheld, positions 5956-5992]
ACCCTATCTCGGTCTATTCTTTTGATTTATAAGGGATTTTGCCGATTTCGGCCTATTGGTTAAAAAATGA
GCTGATTTAACAAAAATTTAACGCGAATTTTAACAAAATATTAACGCTTACAATTTCCATTCGCCATTCA
GGCTGCGCAACTGTTGGGAAGGGCGATCGGTGCGGGCCTCTTCGCTATTACGCCAGCTGGCGAAAGGGGG
ATGTGCTGCAAGGCGATTAAGTTGGGTAACGCCAGGGTTTTCCCAGTCACGACGTTGTAAAACGACGGCC
AGTGCCAAGCTGATCTATACATTGAATCAATATTGGCAATTAGCCATATTAGTCATTGGTTATATAGCAT
AAATCAATATTGGCTATTGGCCATTGCATACGTTGTATCTATATCATAATATGTACATTTATATTGGCTC
ATGTCCAATATGACCGCCATGTT
